Addgene plasmid #186906: InterCatch
Purpose: Sleeping Beauty transposon system with constitutive bi-directional promoter, one side expressing SpyCatcher003-sfCherry1-10 fused to TfR and the other side expressing EGFP and puromycin resistance gene
Depositing lab: Taekjip Ha & Allen Liu. Depositing organization: Johns Hopkins University and School of Medicine. Publication: Engineering Functional Membrane-Membrane Interfaces by InterSpy. Moghimianavval H, Patel C, Mohapatra S, Hwang SW, Kayikcioglu T, Bashirzadeh Y, Liu AP, Ha T. Small. 2022 May 26:e2202104. doi: 10.1002/smll.202202104. PubMed 35618485.
Backbone
  Vector backbone: pSBbi-GP
  Vector type: Mammalian Expression
Growth in bacteria
  Bacterial resistance: Ampicillin, 100 μg/mL
  Growth temperature: 37°C
  Growth strain: DH5alpha
  Copy number: High Copy
Gene/Insert
  Gene/Insert name: TfR-SpyCatcher003-sfCherry1-10
  Species: Synthetic
  Cloning method: Gibson Cloning
Terms and licenses: Academic/Nonprofit Terms; Industry Terms: Not Available to Industry
How to cite: InterCatch was a gift from Taekjip Ha & Allen Liu (Addgene plasmid # 186906 ; http://n2t.net/addgene:186906 ; RRID:Addgene_186906)
