[The description below was written by a language model from this plasmid's Addgene catalogue record and pLannotate feature annotations shown in this document.]
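Description:
InterCatch is a mammalian expression plasmid built on the pSBbi-GP backbone, a Sleeping Beauty transposon vector with a constitutive bidirectional promoter arrangement. It is propagated in E. coli as a high-copy plasmid through a ColE1/pUC-type origin and selected with ampicillin via the bla gene and its native promoter. The catalogue entry identifies it as a Sleeping Beauty system, but the automated feature table of the 7.7 kb sequence does not annotate the transposon inverted repeats, so their positions are not given in the record.

On one side, the EF-1α promoter drives a synthetic fusion inserted by Gibson cloning. It consists of a fragment of human transferrin receptor (TfR), SpyCatcher003, and sfCherry1-10, and ends with the bovine growth hormone polyadenylation signal. The annotation picks up the TfR fragment and a partial sfCherry2-like coding region, which is consistent with the large 1-10 fragment of a split sfCherry. SpyCatcher003 itself is not annotated and presumably occupies the gap between these two features. The TfR portion presumably acts as a membrane anchor. SpyCatcher003 forms a covalent bond with a SpyTag partner, and sfCherry1-10 becomes fluorescent only when complemented by the missing eleventh strand.

In the opposite orientation, EGFP and the puromycin N-acetyltransferase gene are expressed and terminated by a rabbit β-globin poly(A) signal. The promoter element for this side is not annotated. These markers allow visual identification and puromycin selection of cells that have stably integrated the cassette, which normally requires Sleeping Beauty transposase supplied separately. The associated work concerns engineering membrane–membrane interfaces, where this construct provides the cell-surface "catcher" half of the pairing.
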