Features (pLannotate 1.2.2; 14 found; start..end, strand, type, name):
      1..589     +  rep_origin     ori: high-copy-number ColE1/pMB1/pBR322/pUC origin of replication
   1152..1207    -  polyA_signal   β-globin poly(A) signal: rabbit β-globin polyadenylation signal (Gil and Proudfoot, 1987)
   1278..1358    -  CDS            HBB (fragment): HBB_PONPY - Experimental evidence at transcript level: Swiss-Prot protein existence level 2. Involved in oxygen transport from the lung to the various peripheral tissues. From Pongo pygmaeus (Bornean orangutan).
   1372..1971    -  CDS            PuroR: puromycin N-acetyltransferase; pac from Streptomyces alboniger; confers resistance to puromycin
   2038..2754    -  CDS            EGFP: EGFP is a basic (constitutively fluorescent) green fluorescent protein published in 1996, derived from Aequorea victoria. It is reported to be a rapidly-maturing weak dimer with moderate acid sensitivity.
   3387..4568    +  promoter       EF-1α promoter: strong constitutive promoter for human elongation factor EF-1α
   4598..4858    +  CDS            TFRC (fragment): TFR1_HUMAN - Experimental evidence at protein level: Swiss-Prot protein existence level 1. (Microbial infection) Acts as a receptor for new-world arenaviruses: Guanarito, Junin and Machupo virus. From Homo sapiens (Human).
   5273..5893    +  CDS            sfCherry2 (fragment): sfCherry2 is a basic (constitutively fluorescent) fluorescent protein published in 2017, derived from Discosoma sp.. It is reported to be a monomer.
   5948..6172    +  polyA_signal   bGH poly(A) signal: bovine growth hormone polyadenylation signal
   6176..6197    +  promoter       SV40 promoter (fragment): SV40 enhancer and early promoter
   6496..6526    +  rep_origin     M13 ori (fragment): M13 bacteriophage origin of replication; arrow indicates direction of (+) strand synthesis
   6527..6577    -  misc_feature   bom (fragment): basis of mobility region from pBR322
   6604..6708    +  promoter       AmpR promoter: bla
   6709..7569    +  CDS            AmpR: β-lactamase; bla; confers resistance to ampicillin, carbenicillin, and related antibiotics
>Addgene plasmid #186906 | InterCatch | addgene full sequence | sequence record 369403 | Addgene NGS Result
TTGAGATCCTTTTTTTCTGCGCGTAATCTGCTGCTTGCAAACAAAAAAACCACCGCTACCAGCGGTGGTT
TGTTTGCCGGATCAAGAGCTACCAACTCTTTTTCCGAAGGTAACTGGCTTCAGCAGAGCGCAGATACCAA
ATACTGTTCTTCTAGTGTAGCCGTAGTTAGGCCACCACTTCAAGAACTCTGTAGCACCGCCTACATACCT
CGCTCTGCTAATCCTGTTACCAGTGGCTGCTGCCAGTGGCGATAAGTCGTGTCTTACCGGGTTGGACTCA
AGACGATAGTTACCGGATAAGGCGCAGCGGTCGGGCTGAACGGGGGGTTCGTGCACACAGCCCAGCTTGG
AGCGAACGACCTACACCGAACTGAGATACCTACAGCGTGAGCTATGAGAAAGCGCCACGCTTCCCGAAGG
GAGAAAGGCGGACAGGTATCCGGTAAGCGGCAGGGTCGGAACAGGAGAGCGCACGAGGGAGCTTCCAGGG
GGAAACGCCTGGTATCTTTATAGTCCTGTCGGGTTTCGCCACCTCTGACTTGAGCGTCGATTTTTGTGAT
GCTCGTCAGGGGGGCGGAGCCTATGGAAAAACGCCAGCAACGCGGCCTTTTTACGGTTCCTGGCCTTTTG
CTGGCCTTTTGCTCACATGTTCTTTCCTGCGTTATCCCCTGATTCTGTGGATAACCGTATTACCGCCTTT
GAGTGAGCTGATACCGCTCGCCGCAGCCGAACGACCGAGCGCAGCGAGTCAGTGAGCGAGGAAGCGGATC
CCTATACAGTTGAAGTCGGAAGTTTACATACACCTTAGCCAAATACATTTAAACTCACTTTTTCACAATT
CCTGACATTTAATCCTAGTAAAAATTCCCTGTCTTAGGTCAGTTAGGATCACCACTTTATTTTAAGAATG
TGAAATATCAGAATAATAGTAGAGAGAATGATTCATTTCAGCTTTTATTTCTTTCATCACATTCCCAGTG
GGTCAGAAGTTTACATACACTCGACTCCTCTGCAGAATGCGGCGATGTTTCGGTAAGGGGTCCCGAGTAG
CTAGTTCATGGCAGCCAGCATATGGCATATGTTGCCAAACTCTAAACCAAATACTCATTCTGATGTTTTA
AATGATTTGCCCTCCCATATGTCCTTCCGAGTGAGAGACACAAAAAATTCCAACACACTATTGCAATGAA
AATAAATTTCCTTTATTAGCCAGAAGTCAGATGCTCAAGGGGCTTCATGATGTCCCCATAATTTTTGGCA
GAGGGAAAAAGATCTCAGTGGTATTTGTGAGCCAGGGCATTGGCCACACCAGCCACCACCTTCTGATAGG
CAGCCTGCACCTGAGGAGTGAATTCACGACAGGCCTTCGAATCAGGCACCGGGCTTGCGGGTCATGCACC
AGGTGCGCGGTCCTTCGGGCACCTCGACGTCGGCGGTGACGGTGAAGCCGAGCCGCTCGTAGAAGGGGAG
GTTGCGGGGCGCGGAGGTCTCCAGGAAGGCGGGCACCCCGGCGCGCTCGGCCGCCTCCACTCCGGGGAGC
ACGACGGCGCTGCCCAGACCCTTGCCCTGGTGGTCGGGCGAGACGCCGACGGTGGCCAGGAACCACGCGG
GCTCCTTGGGCCGGTGCGGCGCCAGGAGGCCTTCCATCTGTTGCTGCGCGGCCAGCCGGGAACCGCTCAA
CTCGGCCATGCGCGGGCCGATCTCGGCGAACACCGCCCCCGCTTCGACGCTCTCCGGCGTGGTCCAGACC
GCCACCGCGGCGCCGTCGTCCGCGACCCACACCTTGCCGATGTCGAGCCCGACGCGCGTGAGGAAGAGTT
CTTGCAGCTCGGTGACCCGCTCGATGTGGCGGTCCGGATCGACGGTGTGGCGCGTGGCGGGGTAGTCGGC
GAACGCGGCGGCGAGGGTGCGTACGGCCCTGGGGACGTCGTCGCGGGTGGCGAGGCGCACCGTGGGCTTG
TACTCGGTCATGGGGCCAGGATTCTCCTCGACGTCACCAGCCTGCTTCAGCAGGCTGAAGTTAGTAGCTC
CACTGCCCTTGTACAGCTCGTCCATGCCGAGAGTGATCCCGGCGGCGGTCACGAACTCCAGCAGGACCAT
GTGATCGCGCTTCTCGTTGGGGTCTTTGCTCAGGGCGGACTGGGTGCTCAGGTAGTGGTTGTCGGGCAGC
AGCACGGGGCCGTCGCCGATGGGGGTGTTCTGCTGGTAGTGGTCGGCGAGCTGCACGCTGCCGTCCTCGA
TGTTGTGGCGGATCTTGAAGTTCACCTTGATGCCGTTCTTCTGCTTGTCGGCCATGATATAGACGTTGTG
GCTGTTGTAGTTGTACTCCAGCTTGTGCCCCAGGATGTTGCCGTCCTCCTTGAAGTCGATGCCCTTCAGC
TCGATGCGGTTCACCAGGGTGTCGCCCTCGAACTTCACCTCGGCGCGGGTCTTGTAGTTGCCGTCGTCCT
TGAAGAAGATGGTGCGCTCCTGGACGTAGCCTTCGGGCATGGCGGACTTGAAGAAGTCGTGCTGCTTCAT
GTGGTCGGGGTAGCGGCTGAAGCACTGCACGCCGTAGGTCAGGGTGGTCACGAGGGTGGGCCAGGGCACG
GGCAGCTTGCCGGTGGTGCAGATGAACTTCAGGGTCAGCTTGCCGTAGGTGGCATCGCCCTCGCCCTCGC
CGGACACGCTGAACTTGTGGCCGTTTACGTCGCCGTCCAGCTCGACCAGGATGGGCACCACCCCGGTGAA
CAGCTCCTCGCCCTTGCTCAACATGGTGGCCTCAGGTGCAGAGGTTTCTACAGGGAAAGAGAGAAAGGCT
ACAGTTAGTTTGCTGTGATGATGCTAAGTGCCGAGGTCAGATGTCTATGGATTGTACACGGAATCCCAAC
GCAGGAACCAAAAAACACTCACCCAAAAAAATGGCGCTAAGGCCGAGAGAAAGGCGAAGTTCCGTCTACG
GCTATATACCTTGAAACAGGGGCGGCAGAAGTGACGCAACGCGGTTGCGCGGACGGCTTCCTGTGTTTTC
ATTGGTCGAAGCGTTCTGCGCGTGCGCAGAGATTCCCCAGGGAAGGCGGGCCCTCTTCCGAATGTCCAAT
CCGGACATTCTTCCGGTTGGACCTCCGCGGTCAGCGCTGTGCCCGGCGAGAGATCACGTGGGGCGCGGAG
GCGGTGCTGCTGGGGCACGGCCGTCCAGCCTCGGCGGCCATATTTTTGAGGGGCTGTTCATCTCGTTCAC
ACGCTCTGTCCGCCATGTTTGTGAGTGGAAGCGCCATTACCCCTTCAAGCGACTGAAGGCTGCAGGGCCT
CTGGTGGCCCGCATGGGGAGACCAGACCCGCCAGGCCCGCCTTTCCGCACTCAGTCCGGGCTTACTTTAT
TTTGTGAGACAGGGTCTCGCCTAGAGGCTCCGGTGCCCGTCAGTGGGCAGAGCGCACATCGCCCACAGTC
CCCGAGAAGTTGGGGGGAGGGGTCGGCAATTGAACCGGTGCCTAGAGAAGGTGGCGCGGGGTAAACTGGG
AAAGTGATGTCGTGTACTGGCTCCGCCTTTTTCCCGAGGGTGGGGGAGAACCGTATATAAGTGCAGTAGT
CGCCGTGAACGTTCTTTTTCGCAACGGGTTTGCCGCCAGAACACAGGTAAGTGCCGTGTGTGGTTCCCGC
GGGCCTGGCCTCTTTACGGGTTATGGCCCTTGCGTGCCTTGAATTACTTCCACGCCCCTGGCTGCAGTAC
GTGATTCTTGATCCCGAGCTTCGGGTTGGAAGTGGGTGGGAGAGTTCGAGGCCTTGCGCTTAAGGAGCCC
CTTCGCCTCGTGCTTGAGTTGAGGCCTGGCTTGGGCGCTGGGGCCGCCGCGTGCGAATCTGGTGGCACCT
TCGCGCCTGTCTCGCTGCTTTCGATAAGTCTCTAGCCATTTAAAATTTTTGATGACCTGCTGCGACGCTT
TTTTTCTGGCAAGATAGTCTTGTAAATGCGGGCCAAGATCTGCACACTGGTATTTCGGTTTTTGGGGCCG
CGGGCGGCGACGGGGCCCGTGCGTCCCAGCGCACATGTTCGGCGAGGCGGGGCCTGCGAGCGCGGCCACC
GAGAATCGGACGGGGGTAGTCTCAAGCTGGCCGGCCTGCTCTGGTGCCTGGCCTCGCGCCGCCGTGTATC
GCCCCGCCCTGGGCGGCAAGGCTGGCCCGGTCGGCACCAGTTGCGTGAGCGGAAAGATGGCCGCTTCCCG
GCCCTGCTGCAGGGAGCTCAAAATGGAGGACGCGGCGCTCGGGAGAGCGGGCGGGTGAGTCACCCACACA
AAGGAAAAGGGCCTTTCCGTCCTCAGCCGTCGCTTCATGTGACTCCACGGAGTACCGGGCGCCGTCCAGG
CACCTCGATTAGTTCTCGAGCTTTTGGAGTACGTCGTCTTTAGGTTGGGGGGAGGGGTTTTATGCGATGG
AGTTTCCCCATACTGAGTGGGTGGAGACTGAAGTTAGGCCAGCTTGGCACTTGATGTAATTCTCCTTGGA
ATTTGCCCTTTTTGAGTTTGGATCTTGGTTCATTCTCAAGCCTCAGACAGTGGTTCAAAGTTTTTTTCTT
CCATTTAAGGTGTCGTGAAAACTACCCCAAGCTGGCCTCTGGCCACCATGGATCAAGCTAGATCAGCATT
CTCTAACTTGTTTGGTGGAGAACCATTGTCATGTACCCGGGCCAGCCTGGCTCGGCAAGTAGATGGCGAT
AACAGTCATGTGGAGATGAAACTTGCTGTAGATGAAGAAGAAAATGCTGACAATAACACAAAGGCCAATG
TCACAAAACCAAAAAGGTGTAGTGGAAGTATCTGCTATGGGACTATTGCTGTGATCGTCTTTTTCTTGAT
TGGATTTATGATTGGCTACTTGGGCTATGAACAAAAACTCATCTCAGAAGAGGATCTGGGTTCCGGTGGC
TCGGGTGGATCCATGGTGACCACACTGTCCGGACTGTCTGGAGAGCAGGGACCATCCGGCGACATGACCA
CAGAGGAGGATTCTGCCACACACATCAAGTTCAGCAAGAGGGACGAGGACGGAAGAGAGCTGGCAGGAGC
AACCATGGAGCTGAGGGATAGCTCCGGCAAGACCATCAGCACATGGATCTCCGACGGCCACGTGAAGGAT
TTCTACCTGTATCCCGGCAAGTACACCTTTGTGGAGACAGCAGCACCAGACGGATATGAGGTGGCAACCC
CTATCGAGTTTACAGTGAACGAGGACGGACAGGTGACCGTGGATGGAGAGGCAACAGAGGGCGATGCACA
CACCGGATCTAGCGGATCTATGGAGGAGGACAACATGGCCATCATCAAGGAGTTCATGAGATTCAAGGTG
CACATGGAGGGCAGCGTGAACGGCCACGAGTTCGAGATCGAGGGCGAGGGCGAGGGCCACCCCTACGAGG
GCACCCAGACCGCCAAGCTGAAGGTGACCAAGGGCGGCCCCCTGCCCTTCGCCTGGGACATCCTGAGCCC
CCAGTTCATGTACGGCAGCAAGGCCTACGTGAAGCACCCCGCCGACATCCCCGACTACCTGAAGCTGAGC
TTCCCCGAGGGCTTCACCTGGGAGAGAGTGATGAACTTCGAGGACGGCGGCGTGGTGACCGTGACCCAGG
ACAGCAGCCTGCAGGACGGCCAGTTCATCTACAAGGTGAAGCTGCTGGGCATCAACTTCCCCAGCGACGG
CCCCGTGATGCAGAAGAAGACCATGGGCTGGGAGGCCAGCACCGAGAGAATGTACCCCGAGGACGGCGCC
CTGAAGGGCGAGATCAACCAGAGACTGAAGCTGAAGGACGGCGGCCACTACGACGCCGAGGTGAAGACCA
CCTACAAGGCCAAGAAGCCCGTGCAGCTGCCCGGCGCCTACAACGTGGACATCAAGCTGGACATCACCAG
CCACAACGAGGACTAGGTCAGGCCAAGCTTGGGGATCAATTCTCTAGAGCTCGCTGATCAGCCTCGACTG
TGCCTTCTAGTTGCCAGCCATCTGTTGTTTGCCCCTCCCCCGTGCCTTCCTTGACCCTGGAAGGTGCCAC
TCCCACTGTCCTTTCCTAATAAAATGAGGAAATTGCATCGCATTGTCTGAGTAGGTGTCATTCTATTCTG
GGGGGTGGGGTGGGGCAGGACAGCAAGGGGGAGGATTGGGAAGACAATAGCAGGCATGCTGGGGATGCGG
TGGGCTCTATGGCTTCTGAGGCGGAAAGAACCAGCTGGGCCTACTAGATAGCGGACCCCTTACCGAAACA
TCGCCGCATTCTGCAGAGGAGTCGAACTTAGTGTATGTAAACTTCTGACCCACTGGAATTGTGATACAGT
GAATTATAAGTGAAATAATCTGTCTGTAAACAATTGTTGGAAAAATGACTTGTGTCATGCACAAAGTAGA
TGTCCTAACTGACTTGCCAAAACTATTGTTTGTTAACAAGAAATTTGTGGAGTAGTTGAAAAACGAGTTT
TAATGACTCCAACTTAAGTGTATGTAAACTTCCGACTTCAACTGTATAGGGATCCAATTTTAACAAAATA
TTAACGCTTACAATTTCCTGATGCGGTATTTTCTCCTTACGCATCTGTGCGGTATTTCACACCGCATCAG
GTGGCACTTTTCGGGGAAATGTGCGCGGAACCCCTATTTGTTTATTTTTCTAAATACATTCAAATATGTA
TCCGCTCATGAGACAATAACCCTGATAAATGCTTCAATAATATTGAAAAAGGAAGAGTATGAGTATTCAA
CATTTCCGTGTCGCCCTTATTCCCTTTTTTGCGGCATTTTGCCTTCCTGTTTTTGCTCACCCAGAAACGC
TGGTGAAAGTAAAAGATGCTGAAGATCAGTTGGGTGCACGAGTGGGTTACATCGAACTGGATCTCAACAG
CGGTAAGATCCTTGAGAGTTTTCGCCCCGAAGAACGTTTTCCAATGATGAGCACTTTTAAAGTTCTGCTA
TGTGGCGCGGTATTATCCCGTATTGACGCCGGGCAAGAGCAACTCGGTCGCCGCATACACTATTCTCAGA
ATGACTTGGTTGAGTACTCACCAGTCACAGAAAAGCATCTTACGGATGGCATGACAGTAAGAGAATTATG
CAGTGCTGCCATAACCATGAGTGATAACACTGCGGCCAACTTACTTCTGACAACGATCGGAGGACCGAAG
GAGCTAACCGCTTTTTTGCACAACATGGGGGATCATGTAACTCGCCTTGATCGTTGGGAACCGGAGCTGA
ATGAAGCCATACCAAACGACGAGCGTGACACCACGATGCCTGTAGCAATGGCAACAACGTTGCGCAAACT
ATTAACTGGCGAACTACTTACTCTAGCTTCCCGGCAACAATTAATAGACTGGATGGAGGCGGATAAAGTT
GCAGGACCACTTCTGCGCTCGGCCCTTCCGGCTGGCTGGTTTATTGCTGATAAATCTGGAGCCGGTGAGC
GTGGGTCTCGCGGTATCATTGCAGCACTGGGGCCAGATGGTAAGCCCTCCCGTATCGTAGTTATCTACAC
GACGGGGAGTCAGGCAACTATGGATGAACGAAATAGACAGATCGCTGAGATAGGTGCCTCACTGATTAAG
CATTGGTAACTGTCAGACCAAGTTTACTCATATATACTTTAGATTGATTTAAAACTTCATTTTTAATTTA
AAAGGATCTAGGTGAAGATCCTTTTTGATAATCTCATGACCAAAATCCCTTAACGTGAGTTTTCGTTCCA
CTGAGCGTCAGACCCCGTAGAAAAGATCAAAGGATCTTC
